>Addgene plasmid #121148 | GFP-hPIKfyve | addgene full sequence | sequence record 237778 | Addgene NGS Result
TTGAGATCCTTTTTTTCTGCGCGTAATCTGCTGCTTGCAAACAAAAAAACCACCGCTACCAGCGGTGGTT
TGTTTGCCGGATCAAGAGCTACCAACTCTTTTTCCGAAGGTAACTGGCTTCAGCAGAGCGCAGATACCAA
ATACTGTTCTTCTAGTGTAGCCGTAGTTAGGCCACCACTTCAAGAACTCTGTAGCACCGCCTACATACCT
CGCTCTGCTAATCCTGTTACCAGTGGCTGCTGCCAGTGGCGATAAGTCGTGTCTTACCGGGTTGGACTCA
AGACGATAGTTACCGGATAAGGCGCAGCGGTCGGGCTGAACGGGGGGTTCGTGCACACAGCCCAGCTTGG
AGCGAACGACCTACACCGAACTGAGATACCTACAGCGTGAGCTATGAGAAAGCGCCACGCTTCCCGAAGG
GAGAAAGGCGGACAGGTATCCGGTAAGCGGCAGGGTCGGAACAGGAGAGCGCACGAGGGAGCTTCCAGGG
GGAAACGCCTGGTATCTTTATAGTCCTGTCGGGTTTCGCCACCTCTGACTTGAGCGTCGATTTTTGTGAT
GCTCGTCAGGGGGGCGGAGCCTATGGAAAAACGCCAGCAACGCGGCCTTTTTACGGTTCCTGGCCTTTTG
CTGGCCTTTTGCTCACATGTTCTTTCCTGCGTTATCCCCTGATTCTGTGGATAACCGTATTACCGCCATG
CATTAGTTATTAATAGTAATCAATTACGGGGTCATTAGTTCATAGCCCATATATGGAGTTCCGCGTTACA
TAACTTACGGTAAATGGCCCGCCTGGCTGACCGCCCAACGACCCCCGCCCATTGACGTCAATAATGACGT
ATGTTCCCATAGTAACGCCAATAGGGACTTTCCATTGACGTCAATGGGTGGAGTATTTACGGTAAACTGC
CCACTTGGCAGTACATCAAGTGTATCATATGCCAAGTACGCCCCCTATTGACGTCAATGACGGTAAATGG
CCCGCCTGGCATTATGCCCAGTACATGACCTTATGGGACTTTCCTACTTGGCAGTACATCTACGTATTAG
TCATCGCTATTACCATGGTGATGCGGTTTTGGCAGTACATCAATGGGCGTGGATAGCGGTTTGACTCACG
GGGATTTCCAAGTCTCCACCCCATTGACGTCAATGGGAGTTTGTTTTGGCACCAAAATCAACGGGACTTT
CCAAAATGTCGTAACAACTCCGCCCCATTGACGCAAATGGGCGGTAGGCGTGTACGGTGGGAGGTCTATA
TAAGCAGAGCTGGTTTAGTGAACCGTCAGATCCGCTAGCGCTACCGGTCGCCACCATGGTGAGCAAGGGC
GAGGAGCTGTTCACCGGGGTGGTGCCCATCCTGGTCGAGCTGGACGGCGACGTAAACGGCCACAAGTTCA
GCGTGTCCGGCGAGGGCGAGGGCGATGCCACCTACGGCAAGCTGACCCTGAAGTTCATCTGCACCACCGG
CAAGCTGCCCGTGCCCTGGCCCACCCTCGTGACCACCCTGACCTACGGCGTGCAGTGCTTCAGCCGCTAC
CCCGACCACATGAAGCAGCACGACTTCTTCAAGTCCGCCATGCCCGAAGGCTACGTCCAGGAGCGCACCA
TCTTCTTCAAGGACGACGGCAACTACAAGACCCGCGCCGAGGTGAAGTTCGAGGGCGACACCCTGGTGAA
CCGCATCGAGCTGAAGGGCATCGACTTCAAGGAGGACGGCAACATCCTGGGGCACAAGCTGGAGTACAAC
TACAACAGCCACAACGTCTATATCATGGCCGACAAGCAGAAGAACGGCATCAAGGTGAACTTCAAGATCC
GCCACAACATCGAGGACGGCAGCGTGCAGCTCGCCGACCACTACCAGCAGAACACCCCCATCGGCGACGG
CCCCGTGCTGCTGCCCGACAACCACTACCTGAGCACCCAGTCCGCCCTGAGCAAAGACCCCAACGAGAAG
CGCGATCACATGGTCCTGCTGGAGTTCGTGACCGCCGCCGGGATCACTCTCGGCATGGACGAGCTGTACA
AGTCCGGACTCAGATCTCGAGCTCAAGCTTCGAATTCTGCAGTCGACGGTACCGCGGGCCCGGTCACCAT
GGCCACAGATGATAAGACGTCCCCAACACTGGACTCTGCTAATGATTTGCCTCGATCTCCTACTAGTCCT
TCTCATCTCACACACTTTAAACCTTTGACTCCTGATCAAGATGAGCCCCCTTTTAAATCAGCTTATAGTT
CTTTTGTAAATCTCTTTCGTTTTAACAAAGAGAGAGCAGAAGGAGGCCAGGGAGAACAGCAGCCTTTGAG
TGGAAGTTGGACCAGCCCTCAGCTCCCTTCGAGGACACAGTCTGTTAGGTCACCCACACCTTATAAAAAG
CAGCTTAATGAGGAACTCCAGCGGCGCTCTTCAGCATTAGACACAAGAAGGAAAGCAGAACCTACCTTTG
GAGGTCATGACCCTCGTACAGCTGTTCAGCTTCGAAGCCTCAGCACAGTATTAAAACGCCTCAAGGAAAT
CATGGAGGGGAAAAGCCAGGATAGTGACCTGAAACAATACTGGATGCCAGATAGCCAATGTAAAGAGTGC
TATGACTGTAGTGAGAAATTTACAACCTTTAGGCGCAGACACCATTGCCGACTATGTGGGCAGATTTTCT
GCAGTCGTTGCTGTAATCAAGAAATCCCTGGAAAATTTATGGGCTATACAGGAGACCTCCGAGCTTGCAC
ATATTGTAGAAAAATAGCCTTAAGTTATGCTCATTCCACAGACAGTAATTCTATTGGGGAAGACTTGAAT
GCTCTTTCAGATTCTGCTTGCTCTGTGTCTGTGCTTGATCCAAGTGAACCCCGAACACCTGTTGGGAGTA
GGAAAGCCAGCCGTAACATATTTTTAGAGGATGATTTGGCCTGGCAAAGTTTGATTCATCCAGATTCCTC
AAATACTCCTCTTTCAACAAGACTTGTATCTGTGCAAGAGGATGCTGGGAAATCTCCTGCTCGAAATAGA
TCAGCCAGCATTACTAACCTGTCACTGGATAGATCTGGTTCTCCTATGGTACCTTCATATGAGACATCTG
TCAGTCCCCAGGCTAACCGAACATATGTTAGGACAGAGACCACTGAGGATGAACGCAAAATTCTTCTGGA
CAGTGTGCAGTTAAAAGACCTGTGGAAAAAAATCTGCCATCACAGCAGTGGAATGGAGTTTCAGGATCAC
CGCTACTGGTTGAGAACGCATCCCAACTGCATTGTAGGAAAGGAATTAGTCAACTGGCTAATCCGAAATG
GGCATATTGCCACAAGGGCACAAGCTATAGCAATTGGACAAGCAATGGTTGATGGACGTTGGCTGGATTG
TGTTAGTCATCACGACCAGCTTTTCAGAGATGAGTATGCGCTGTATAGACCACTGCAGAGTACAGAATTT
TCTGAGACGCCTTCTCCCGACAGTGACTCAGTGAACTCCGTGGAAGGACACTCTGAGCCATCCTGGTTTA
AAGACATAAAGTTTGATGACAGTGACACAGAACAGATAGCTGAAGAAGGTGACGATAATTTGGCTAATTC
TGCCAGTCCTAGCAAGCGCACATCAGTCAGCAGTTTCCAGTCCACAGTGGACAGTGACTCAGCCGCTTCT
ATCAGCCTGAACGTGGAGCTGGACAACGTGAACTTCCATATCAAGAAGCCCTCCAAGTACCCACATGTGC
CCCCTCACCCTGCTGACCAAAAAGAGTATTTGATTTCTGACACTGGAGGACAACAGCTCTCAATAAGTGA
CGCTTTCATCAAAGAATCCTTATTTAATCGCCGAGTAGAGGAAAAATCCAAAGAGCTGCCTTTCACACCT
TTGGGCTGGCATCATAACAACCTGGAGCTCCTGAGGGAGGAGAATGGGGAGAAACAAGCCATGGAGAGGT
TGCTTTCAGCTAATCATAACCACATGATGGCACTACTCCAGCAGTTGCTCCATAGTGACTCACTGTCATC
ATCTTGGAGGGACATCATCGTGTCATTGGTCTGCCAGGTTGTTCAGACAGTCCGACCTGATGTCAAGAAC
CAGGATGATGACATGGATATCCGTCAGTTTGTCCACATCAAAAAAATCCCAGGTGGAAAGAAGTTTGATT
CTGTGGTTGTCAATGGCTTTGTTTGTACCAAGAACATTGCACATAAAAAGATGAGTTCTTGTATTAAAAA
CCCCAAAATTCTTCTGTTGAAGTGTTCCATTGAGTATCTCTACAGAGAAGAAACTAAGTTTACTTGCATT
GATCCTATTGTGCTTCAGGAAAGGGAATTCTTGAAGAATTATGTCCAGCGAATAGTTGATGTTCGACCCA
CCTTGGTTCTTGTTGAGAAAACAGTGTCTCGGATTGCCCAGGACATGTTATTGGAACATGGCATTACTTT
GGTCATTAATGTAAAGTCACAAGTTTTGGAACGAATCAGTCGAATGACCCAAGGTGATTTAGTGATGTCA
ATGGACCAGCTGCTTACGAAACCACACCTGGGCACTTGTCACAAATTTTATATGCAGATATTTCAGTTGC
CTAATGAACAAACCAAGACACTGATGTTTTTTGAAGGTTGTCCACAGCACCTAGGCTGTACAATCAAGCT
AAGAGGAGGCTCTGATTATGAGCTGGCTCGAGTTAAGGAGATCCTAATATTTATGATCTGTGTTGCTTAT
CATTCTCAACTAGAAATATCCTTTCTCATGGATGAATTTGCTATGCCTCCCACATTAATGCAAAACCCTT
CATTCCATTCCCTGATTGAGGGACGAGGGCATGAGGGGGCTGTCCAAGAGCAGTACGGTGGAGGTTCCAT
CCCCTGGGATCCTGACATCCCTCCTGAGTCTCTGCCCTGTGATGATAGCAGTTTGCTGGAATTGAGGATT
GTGTTTGAGAAGGGTGAGCAGGAAAATAAAAATCTTCCGCAGGCTGTTGCCTCTGTGAAGCATCAAGAAC
ATAGCACAACAGCTTGCCCGGCGGGTCTCCCTTGTGCTTTCTTTGCACCTGTACCGGAATCATTGTTGCC
ACTCCCTGTGGATGACCAACAAGATGCTTTAGGCAGCGAGCAGCCAGAGACTTTGCAGCAAACAGTTGTG
CTGCAGGATCCCAAAAGCCAGATAAGAGCCTTTAGAGACCCTCTACAGGATGACACTGGATTATATGTTA
CTGAGGAAGTCACCTCCTCTGAAGATAAACGAAAGACTTATTCTTTGGCCTTTAAGCAGGAATTAAAAGA
TGTGATCCTCTGTATCTCCCCAGTAATCACATTCCGAGAACCCTTTCTTTTAACTGAAAAGGGGATGAGA
TGCTCTACCCGAGATTATTTTGCAGAGCAGGTTTACTGGTCTCCTCTCCTCAATAAAGAATTCAAAGAAA
TGGAGAACAGGAGGAAGAAACAGCTGCTCAGGGATCTCTCTGGACTTCAGGGCATGAATGGAAGTATTCA
GGCCAAGTCTATTCAAGTCTTACCCTCACATGAGCTAGTGAGCACTAGAATTGCTGAGCATCTGGGCGAT
AGCCAGAGCTTGGGTAGAATGCTGGCCGATTATCGAGCCAGAGGAGGAAGAATTCAGCCCAAAAATTCAG
ACCCTTTTGCTCATTCAAAGGATGCATCAAGTACTTCAAGTGGCCAATCAGGAAGCAAAAATGAGGGTGA
TGAAGAGAGAGGGCTTATTCTGAGTGATGCTGTGTGGTCAACAAAGGTGGACTGTCTGAATCCCATTAAT
CACCAGAGACTTTGTGTGCTCTTCAGCAGCTCTTCTGCCCAGTCCAGCAATGCTCCTAGTGCCTGTGTCA
GTCCTTGGATTGTAACAATGGAATTTTATGGAAAGAATGATCTTACATTAGGAATATTTTTAGAGAGATA
CTGTTTCAGGCCTTCTTATCAGTGTCCAAGCATGTTCTGTGATACCCCCATGGTACATCATATTCGGCGC
TTTGTTCATGGCCAAGGCTGTGTGCAGATAATCCTGAAGGAGTTGGATTCTCCAGTACCTGGATATCAGC
ATACAATTCTTACATATTCCTGGTGTAGAATCTGCAAACAGGTAACACCAGTTGTTGCTCTTTCCAATGA
GTCCTGGTCTATGTCATTTGCAAAATACCTTGAACTTAGGTTTTATGGGCACCAGTATACTCGCAGAGCC
AACGCTGAGCCCTGTGGTCACTCCATCCATCATGATTATCACCAGTATTTCTCCTATAACCAGATGGTGG
CGTCTTTCAGTTATTCTCCCATTCGGCTTCTTGAAGTATGTGTTCCACTCCCCAAAATATTCATTAAGCG
TCAGGCCCCATTAAAAGTGTCCCTTCTTCAGGATCTGAAGGACTTCTTTCAAAAAGTTTCACAGGTATAT
GTTGCCATTGATGAAAGACTTGCATCTTTGAAAACTGATACATTTAGTAAAACAAGAGAGGAAAAAATGG
AAGATATTTTTGCACAGAAAGAGATGGAAGAAGGTGAGTTCAAGAACTGGATTGAGAAGATGCAAGCAAG
GCTCATGTCTTCCTCTGTAGATACCCCTCAGCAACTGCAGTCGGTCTTTGAGTCACTCATTGCCAAGAAA
CAAAGTCTCTGTGAAGTGCTGCAAGCTTGGAATAACAGGTTGCAGGACCTTTTCCAACAGGAAAAGGGTA
GAAAGAGACCTTCAGTTCCTCCAAGTCCTGGAAGACTGAGACAAGGGGAAGAAAGCAAGATAAGTGCGAT
GGATGCATCTCCACGGAATATTTCTCCAGGACTTCAGAATGGAGAAAAAGAGGATCGCTTCTTAACAACT
TTGTCCAGCCAGAGCTCCACCAGTTCTACTCATCTCCAATTGCCTACGCCACCTGAAGTCATGTCTGAAC
AGTCAGTGGGAGGGCCCCCTGAGCTAGATACAGCCAGCAGTTCCGAAGATGTGTTTGATGGGCATTTGCT
GGGATCCACAGACAGCCAAGTGAAGGAAAAGTCAACCATGAAAGCCATCTTTGCAAATTTGCTTCCAGGA
AATAGCTATAATCCTATTCCATTTCCTTTTGATCCAGATAAACACTACTTAATGTATGAACATGAACGAG
TGCCCATTGCAGTCTGCGAGAAGGAACCCAGCTCCATCATTGCTTTTGCTCTCAGTTGTAAAGAATACCG
AAATGCCTTAGAGGAATTGTCTAAAGCGACTCAGTGGAACAGTGCCGAAGAAGGGCTTCCAACAAATAGT
ACTTCAGATAGCAGACCAAAGAGTAGCAGCCCTATCAGATTACCTGAAATGAGTGGAGGACAGACAAATC
GTACAACAGAAACAGAACCACAACCAACCAAAAAGGCTTCTGGAATGTTGTCCTTCTTCAGAGGGACAGC
AGGGAAAAGCCCCGATCTCTCTTCCCAGAAGAGAGAGACCTTACGTGGAGCAGATAGTGCTTACTACCAG
GTTGGGCAGACGGGCAAGGAGGGGACCGAGAATCAAGGCGTTGAGCCTCAAGATGAAGTAGATGGAGGAG
ATACACAAAAGAAGCAACTCATAAATCCTCATGTGGAACTTCAATTTTCAGATGCTAATGCCAAGTTTTA
CTGTCGGCTCTACTATGCGGGAGAGTTTCATAAGATGCGTGAAGTGATTCTGGACAGCAGTGAAGAAGAT
TTCATTCGTTCCCTCTCCCACTCATCACCCTGGCAGGCCCGGGGAGGCAAATCAGGAGCTGCCTTCTATG
CAACTGAGGATGATAGATTTATTTTGAAGCAAATGCCTCGTCTGGAAGTCCAGTCCTTCCTCGACTTTGC
ACCACATTACTTCAATTATATTACAAATGCTGTTCAACAAAAGAGGCCCACGGCGTTGGCCAAAATTCTT
GGAGTTTACAGAATTGGTTATAAGAACTCTCAGAACAACACTGAGAAGAAGTTAGATCTCCTTGTCATGG
AAAATCTTTTCTACGGGAGAAAGATGGCACAGGTTTTTGATTTGAAGGGCTCTCTTAGGAATCGGAATGT
AAAAACTGACACTGGAAAAGAGAGTTGTGATGTGGTCCTGCTAGATGAAAATCTCCTAAAGATGGTTCGA
GACAACCCTCTATATATTCGTTCTCATTCCAAAGCTGTGCTGAGAACCTCGATCCATAGTGACTCCCATT
TCCTTTCTAGCCACCTCATTATAGATTATTCTTTGCTGGTTGGGCGAGATGATACTAGCAATGAGCTAGT
AGTTGGAATTATAGATTATATTCGAACATTTACATGGGACAAAAAGCTTGAGATGGTTGTGAAATCAACA
GGAATTTTAGGTGGACAAGGTAAAATGCCAACAGTGGTGTCTCCGGAGTTGTACAGGACTAGGTTTTGTG
AGGCAATGGACAAGTATTTCCTAATGGTACCAGACCACTGGACAGGCTTGGGTCTGAATTGCTGAAATCA
AGCTAGATAACTGATCATAATCAGCCATACCACATTTGTAGAGGTTTTACTTGCTTTAAAAAACCTCCCA
CACCTCCCCCTGAACCTGAAACATAAAATGAATGCAATTGTTGTTGTTAACTTGTTTATTGCAGCTTATA
ATGGTTACAAATAAAGCAATAGCATCACAAATTTCACAAATAAAGCATTTTTTTCACTGCATTCTAGTTG
TGGTTTGTCCAAACTCATCAATGTATCTTAACGCGTAAATTGTAAGCGTTAATATTTTGTTAAAATTCGC
GTTAAATTTTTGTTAAATCAGCTCATTTTTTAACCAATAGGCCGAAATCGGCAAAATCCCTTATAAATCA
AAAGAATAGACCGAGATAGGGT
[37 nt withheld, positions 8773-8809]
AAAGAACGTGGACTCCAACGTCAAAGG
[49 nt withheld, positions 8837-8885]
T
[91 nt withheld, positions 8887-8977]
G
[124 nt withheld, positions 8979-9102]
CAGGTGGCACTTTTCGGGGAAATGTGCGCGGAACCCCTATTTGTTTATTTTTCTAAATACATTCAAATAT
GTATCCGCTCATGAGACAATAACCCTGATAAATGCTTCAATAATATTGAAAAAGGAAGAGTCCTGAGGCG
GAAAGAACCAGCTGTGGAATGTGTGTCAGTTAGGGTGTGGAAAGTCCCCAGGCTCCCCAGCAGGCAGAAG
TATGCAAAGCATGCATCTCAATTAGTCAGCAACCAGGTGTGGAAAGTCCCCAGGCTCCCCAGCAGGCAGA
AGTATGCAAAGCATGCATCTCAATTAGTCAGCAACCATAGTCCCGCCCCTAACTCCGCCCATCCCGCCCC
TAACTCCGCCCAGTTCCGCCCATTCTCCGCCCCATGGCTGACTAATTTTTTTTATTTATGCAGAGGCCGA
GGCCGCCTCGGCCTCTGAGCTATTCCAGAAGTAGTGAGGAGGCTTTTTTGGAGGCCTAGGCTTTTGCAAA
GATCGATCAAGAGACAGGATGAGGATCGTTTCGCATGATTGAACAAGATGGATTGCACGCAGGTTCTCCG
GCCGCTTGGGTGGAGAGGCTATTCGGCTATGACTGGGCACAACAGACAATCGGCTGCTCTGATGCCGCCG
TGTTCCGGCTGTCAGCGCAGGGGCGCCCGGTTCTTTTTGTCAAGACCGACCTGTCCGGTGCCCTGAATGA
ACTGCAAGACGAGGCAGCGCGGCTATCGTGGCTGGCCACGACGGGCGTTCCTTGCGCAGCTGTGCTCGAC
GTTGTCACTGAAGCGGGAAGGGACTGGCTGCTATTGGGCGAAGTGCCGGGGCAGGATCTCCTGTCATCTC
ACCTTGCTCCTGCCGAGAAAGTATCCATCATGGCTGATGCAATGCGGCGGCTGCATACGCTTGATCCGGC
TACCTGCCCATTCGACCACCAAGCGAAACATCGCATCGAGCGAGCACGTACTCGGATGGAAGCCGGTCTT
GTCGATCAGGATGATCTGGACGAAGAGCATCAGGGGCTCGCGCCAGCCGAACTGTTCGCCAGGCTCAAGG
CGAGCATGCCCGACGGCGAGGATCTCGTCGTGACCCATGGCGATGCCTGCTTGCCGAATATCATGGTGGA
AAATGGCCGCTTTTCTGGATTCATCGACTGTGGCCGGCTGGGTGTGGCGGACCGCTATCAGGACATAGCG
TTGGCTACCCGTGATATTGCTGAAGAGCTTGGCGGCGAATGGGCTGACCGCTTCCTCGTGCTTTACGGTA
TCGCCGCTCCCGATTCGCAGCGCATCGCCTTCTATCGCCTTCTTGACGAGTTCTTCTGAGCGGGACTCTG
GGGTTCGAAATGACCGACCAAGCGACGCCCAACCTGCCATCACGAGATTTCGATTCCACCGCCGCCTTCT
ATGAAAGGTTGGGCTTCGGAATCGTTTTCCGGGACGCCGGCTGGATGATCCTCCAGCGCGGGGATCTCAT
GCTGGAGTTCTTCGCCCACCCTAGGGGGAGGCTAACTGAAACACGGAAGGAGACAATACCGGAAGGAACC
CGCGCTATGACGGCAATAAAAAGACAGAATAAAACGCACGGTGTTGGGTCGTTTGTTCATAAACGCGGGG
TTCGGTCCCAGGGCTGGCACTCTGTCGATACCCCACCGAGACCCCATTGGGGCCAATACGCCCGCGTTTC
TTCCTTTTCCCCACCCCACCCCCCAAGTTCGGGTGAAGGCCCAGGGCTCGCAGCCAACGTCGGGGCGGCA
GGCCCTGCCATAGCCTCAGGTTACTCATATATACTTTAGATTGATTTAAAACTTCATTTTTAATTTAAAA
GGATCTAGGTGAAGATCCTTTTTGATAATCTCATGACCAAAATCCCTTAACGTGAGTTTTCGTTCCACTG
AGCGTCAGACCCCGTAGAAAAGATCAAAGGATCTTC
Features (pLannotate 1.2.2; 14 found; start..end, strand, type, name):
      1..589     +  rep_origin     ori: high-copy-number ColE1/pMB1/pBR322/pUC origin of replication
    764..1067    +  enhancer       CMV enhancer: human cytomegalovirus immediate early enhancer
   1068..1271    +  promoter       CMV promoter: human cytomegalovirus (CMV) immediate early promoter
   1316..2032    +  CDS            EGFP: EGFP is a basic (constitutively fluorescent) green fluorescent protein published in 1996, derived from Aequorea victoria. It is reported to be a rapidly-maturing weak dimer with moderate acid sensitivity.
   2033..2093    +  misc_feature   MCS (fragment): multiple cloning site
   2099..8392    +  CDS            PIKFYVE: FYV1_HUMAN - Also known as KIAA0981, PIP5K3. Experimental evidence at protein level: Swiss-Prot protein existence level 1. (Microbial infection) Required for cell entry of coronaviruses SARS-CoV and SARS-CoV-2, as well as human coronavirus EMC (HCoV-EMC) by endocytosis. From Homo sapiens (Human).
   8412..8496    +  CDS            large T antigen (fragment): large T antigen from SV40 (simian virus 40)
   8519..8640    +  polyA_signal   SV40 poly(A) signal: SV40 polyadenylation signal
   8674..9102    -  rep_origin     f1 ori (sequence partly withheld): f1 bacteriophage origin of replication; arrow indicates direction of (+) strand synthesis
   9129..9233    +  promoter       AmpR promoter: bla
   9235..9592    +  promoter       SV40 promoter: SV40 enhancer and early promoter
   9627..10421   +  CDS            NeoR/KanR: aminoglycoside phosphotransferase from Tn5; aph(3')-II (or nptII); confers resistance to neomycin, kanamycin, and G418 (Geneticin®)
  10442..10594   +  CDS            ble (fragment): BLE_KLEPN - Experimental evidence at protein level: Swiss-Prot protein existence level 1. Binding protein with a strong affinity to the bleomycin family of antibiotics. Binds to CL990; an antimitotic-antibiotic compound. From Klebsiella pneumoniae.
  10653..10700   +  polyA_signal   HSV TK poly(A) signal: herpes simplex virus thymidine kinase polyadenylation signal (Cole and Stacy, 1985)
