[The description below was written by a language model from this plasmid's Addgene catalogue record and pLannotate feature annotations shown in this document.]
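Description:
GFP-hPIKfyve is a mammalian expression plasmid built on the Clontech pEGFP-C1 backbone that produces human PIKfyve (1-phosphatidylinositol 3-phosphate 5-kinase, isoform 2; also called PIP5K3 or type III PIP kinase) fused at its N terminus to EGFP. It is propagated in E. coli as a high-copy plasmid from a ColE1/pUC-type origin and selected with kanamycin. The resistance cassette is the dual-purpose NeoR/KanR gene from Tn5: a bacterial bla-type promoter drives it in E. coli, while the adjacent SV40 enhancer/early promoter and the HSV TK polyadenylation signal allow it to be expressed in mammalian cells, where it confers G418 resistance. An f1 phage origin is also present. The short "ble" and "large T antigen" fragments in the annotation are most likely residual sequence flanking the Tn5-derived and SV40-derived backbone elements rather than functional genes.

The expression unit consists of the human cytomegalovirus immediate early enhancer and promoter, the EGFP coding sequence, a short remnant of the multiple cloning site serving as linker, the PIKFYVE open reading frame, and the SV40 poly(A) signal. The insert was cloned between EcoRI and BamHI sites, both retained. The catalogue lists the insert as about 7.0 kb, whereas the annotated PIKFYVE coding feature spans roughly 6.3 kb of the 11,028-nt sequenced plasmid; the record does not explain the difference.

The construct gives strong constitutive expression of fluorescently labelled PIKfyve, a phosphoinositide kinase. It is suited to live or fixed imaging of the kinase's localisation and to overexpression studies. The associated publication concerns PIKfyve's role in cathepsin-S-mediated MHC class II antigen presentation.
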