Addgene plasmid #121148: GFP-hPIKfyve
Purpose: Expresses GFP-tagged human PIKfyve in mammalian cells.
Depositing lab: Geert van den Bogaart. Depositing organization: Radboud University Nijmegen Medical Centre. Publication: The Phosphoinositide Kinase PIKfyve Promotes Cathepsin-S-Mediated Major Histocompatibility Complex Class II Antigen Presentation. Baranov MV, Bianchi F, Schirmacher A, van Aart MAC, Maassen S, Muntjewerff EM, Dingjan I, Ter Beest M, Verdoes M, Keyser SGL, Bertozzi CR, Diederichsen U, van den Bogaart G. iScience. 2019 Jan 25;11:160-177. doi: 10.1016/j.isci.2018.12.015. Epub 2018 Dec 20. PubMed 30612035.
Backbone
  Vector backbone: pEGFP-C1
  Backbone manufacturer: Clontech
  Vector type: Mammalian Expression
Growth in bacteria
  Bacterial resistance: Kanamycin, 50 μg/mL
  Growth temperature: 37°C
  Growth strain: DH5alpha
  Copy number: High Copy
Gene/Insert
  Gene/Insert name: 1-phosphatidylinositol 3-phosphate 5-kinase isoform 2 (alt names: PIKfyve; Type III PIP kinase; PIP5K3)
  Species: H. sapiens (human)
  Insert size (bp): 7026
  GenBank ID: NP_055855.2
  Entrez Gene: PIKFYVE (a.k.a. CFD, FAB1, HEL37, PIP5K, PIP5K3, ZFYVE29)
  Promoter: CMV
  Tag / fusion protein: GFP (N terminal on insert)
  Cloning method: Restriction Enzyme; 5′ cloning site EcoRI (not destroyed); 3′ cloning site BamHI (not destroyed)
  Sequencing primers: 5′ CATGGTCCTGCTGGAGTTCGTG; 3′ GAAATTTGTGATGCTATTGC
Terms and licenses: Academic/Nonprofit Terms; Industry Terms: Not Available to Industry
How to cite: GFP-hPIKfyve was a gift from Geert van den Bogaart (Addgene plasmid # 121148 ; http://n2t.net/addgene:121148 ; RRID:Addgene_121148)
